Addgene plasmid #104908: BB3cK_pGAP_23*_pLAT1_Cas9
Purpose: hCas9 under control of LAT1 for direct cloning of HH-sgRNA-HDV PCR products for episomal expression in P. pastoris and selection on G418
Depositing lab: Brigitte Gasser. Depositing organization: Universitaet fur Bodenkultur Wien (BOKU-WIEN). Publication: CRISPR/Cas9-Mediated Homology-Directed Genome Editing in Pichia pastoris. Gassler T, Heistinger L, Mattanovich D, Gasser B, Prielhofer R. Methods Mol Biol. 2019;1923:211-225. doi: 10.1007/978-1-4939-9024-5_9. PubMed 30737742.
Backbone
  Vector backbone: Episomal ARS/CEN Backbone
  Vector type: Yeast Expression, CRISPR
  Selectable markers: Neomycin (select with G418)
Growth in bacteria
  Bacterial resistance: Kanamycin, 50 μg/mL
  Growth temperature: 37°C
  Growth strain: DH5alpha
  Copy number: High Copy
Gene/Insert 1
  Gene/Insert name: HH - FS23 linker - HDV
  Cloning method: Restriction Enzyme; 5′ cloning site BbsI (not destroyed); 3′ cloning site BbsI (not destroyed)
  Sequencing primers: 5′ pGAP fw
Gene/Insert 2
  Gene/Insert name: human codon-optimized hcas9 sequence fused to a nuclear localization signal (NLS) (alt name: hcas9)
  Species: H. sapiens (human); Streptococcus pyogenes, Pichia pastoris
  Insert size (bp): 4140
Resource information
  A portion of this plasmid was derived from a plasmid made by: The original Cas9 sequence was taken from from DiCarlo et al., (Addgene ID 43802). Reference: DiCarlo JE, Norville JE, Mali P, Rios X, Aach J, Church GM. 2013. Genome engineering in Saccharomyces cerevisiae using CRISPR-Cas systems. Nucleic Acids Res 41:4336-43.
Terms and licenses: Academic/Nonprofit Terms; Industry Terms: Not Available to Industry
Depositor comments: Additional Publication: Prielhofer, R. etal (2017) BMC Syst Biol. 11,123 (PMID:29221460)
How to cite: BB3cK_pGAP_23*_pLAT1_Cas9 was a gift from Brigitte Gasser (Addgene plasmid # 104908 ; http://n2t.net/addgene:104908 ; RRID:Addgene_104908)
