[The description below was written by a language model from this plasmid's Addgene catalogue record and pLannotate feature annotations shown in this document.]
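Description:
BB3cK_pGAP_23*_pLAT1_Cas9 is an episomal CRISPR/Cas9 yeast expression plasmid of about 9.1 kb, built for genome editing in Pichia pastoris. It replicates at high copy in E. coli from a ColE1/pUC-type origin. In yeast it is maintained without integration through a CEN/ARS element, annotated as S. cerevisiae CEN6 fused to an autonomously replicating sequence. A single aminoglycoside phosphotransferase gene, flanked by the Ashbya gossypii TEF promoter and terminator, serves as the marker in both hosts, giving kanamycin resistance in bacteria and G418 resistance in P. pastoris.

The plasmid carries two expression units. The first uses the P. pastoris GAP (glyceraldehyde-3-phosphate dehydrogenase) promoter upstream of a placeholder described as a hammerhead ribozyme, an FS23 linker and an HDV ribozyme, bounded by BbsI sites that are retained. PCR products encoding a HH-sgRNA-HDV cassette can be cloned directly into these sites. Because the guide is then transcribed from an RNA polymerase II promoter, the flanking self-cleaving ribozymes trim the transcript to release a guide RNA with defined ends.

The second unit expresses a human codon-optimized Streptococcus pyogenes Cas9 fused to a nuclear localization signal, followed by the S. cerevisiae CYC1 terminator. According to the record this gene is driven by the LAT1 promoter, although that promoter is not annotated by name in the feature table. The region upstream of cas9 instead carries a homology-based hit to an RNase H2 subunit fragment, which may simply reflect sequence within that unannotated region. The Cas9 sequence derives from an earlier S. cerevisiae CRISPR plasmid. The construct is used for homology-directed genome editing in P. pastoris.
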