Features (pLannotate 1.2.2; 9 found; start..end, strand, type, name):
     70..658     -  rep_origin     ori: high-copy-number ColE1/pMB1/pBR322/pUC origin of replication
    745..1221    +  promoter       GAP promoter: promoter for Pichia pastoris glyceraldehyde-3-phosphate dehydrogenase
   1782..2480    +  CDS            rnh201 (fragment): RNH2A_SCHPO - Protein inferred from homology: Swiss-Prot protein existence level 3. Endonuclease that specifically degrades the RNA of RNA-DNA hybrids. Participates in DNA replication. From Schizosaccharomyces pombe (strain 972 / ATCC 24843) (Fission yeast).
   2765..6868    +  CDS            cas9: CAS9_STRP1 - Also known as csn1 From Streptococcus pyogenes serotype M1.
   6973..7220    +  terminator     CYC1 terminator: S. cerevisiae CYC1; transcription terminator for CYC1
   7240..7583    +  promoter       TEF promoter: Ashbya gossypii TEF promoter
   7584..8393    +  CDS            KanR: aminoglycoside phosphotransferase; aph(3')-Ia; confers resistance to kanamycin
   8399..8596    +  terminator     TEF terminator: Ashbya gossypii TEF terminator
   8608..7       +  misc_feature   CEN/ARS (across the origin): S. cerevisiae CEN6 centromere fused to an autonomously replicating sequence
>Addgene plasmid #104908 | BB3cK_pGAP_23*_pLAT1_Cas9 | addgene full sequence | sequence record 206067 | Addgene NGS Result
AGCGATCGCGCTGTGAGCAAAAGGCCAGCAAAAGGCCAGGAACCGTAAAAAGGCCGCGTTGCTGGCGTTT
TTCCATAGGCTCCGCCCCCCTGACGAGCATCACAAAAATCGACGCTCAAGTCAGAGGTGGCGAAACCCGA
CAGGACTATAAAGATACCAGGCGTTTCCCCCTGGAAGCTCCCTCGTGCGCTCTCCTGTTCCGACCCTGCC
GCTTACCGGATACCTGTCCGCCTTTCTCCCTTCGGGAAGCGTGGCGCTTTCTCATAGCTCACGCTGTAGG
TATCTCAGTTCGGTGTAGGTCGTTCGCTCCAAGCTGGGCTGTGTGCACGAACCCCCCGTTCAGCCCGACC
GCTGCGCCTTATCCGGTAACTATCGTCTTGAGTCCAACCCGGTAAGACACGACTTATCGCCACTGGCAGC
AGCCACTGGTAACAGGATTAGCAGAGCGAGGTATGTAGGCGGTGCTACAGAGTTCTTGAAGTGGTGGCCT
AACTACGGCTACACTAGAAGAACAGTATTTGGTATCTGCGCTCTGCTGAAGCCAGTTACCTTCGGAAAAA
GAGTTGGTAGCTCTTGATCCGGCAAACAAACCACCGCTGGTAGCGGTGGTTTTTTTGTTTGCAAGCAGCA
GATTACGCGCAGAAAAAAAGGATCTCAAGAAGATCCTTTGATCTTTTCTACGGGGTGGAGCGCAAAAAAC
CCCGCCCCTGACAGGGCGGGGTTTTTTCGCGATCGGAGGATCCTTTTTTGTAGAAATGTCTTGGTGTCCT
CGTCCAATCAGGTAGCCATCTCTGAAATATCTGGCTCCGTTGCAACTCCGAACGACCTGCTGGCAACGTA
AAATTCTCCGGGGTAAAACTTAAATGTGGAGTAATGGAACCAGAAACGTCTCTTCCCTTCTCTCTCCTTC
CACCGCCCGTTACCGTCCCTAGGAAATTTTACTCTGCTGGAGAGCTTCTTCTACGGCCCCCTTGCAGCAA
TGCTCTTCCCAGCATTACGTTGCGGGTAAAACGGAGGTCGTGTACCCGACCTAGCAGCCCAGGGATGGAA
AAGTCCCGGCCGTCGCTGGCAATAATAGCGGGCGGACGCATGTCATGAGATTATTGGAAACCACCAGAAT
CGAATATAAAAGGCGAACACCTTTCCCAATTTTGGTTTCTCCTGACCCAAAGACTTTAAATTTAATTTAT
TTGTCCCTATTTCAATCAATTGAACAACTATCAAAACACCATGGCGTCTTCGGATCCCTCGAGGAAGACG
CGCTTTTAGTGTACATCTGATAATATAGTACTACCACGTATGATAATGTAGAGAATAGGCTTCCTTGTCG
AGTGTGTTTGCAGTTTTCTTGAGTTTCAAGGTTTAAATGCTGGTATATTAGTTCATCGAAGGTTTCAGCC
AATAGCACCTTAAATCAATCAAACTAATTCGACTCTTACGAAAGAGCCTACTGTGTTTAGTATCGAAGTC
GTTTACCTTTCATGTTGAATAGCTTCCTCTCTGACCCTAACATTTCAAGATCCTCCTAAAGTTACCCGGA
TTGTGAAATTCTAATGATCCACCTGCCCAATGCATTTTTTCTTTATTCAGTTTACCTTTTTTACCTAATA
TACGAGCTTGTTAAAGTAAGTGGCACTGCAATACTAGGCTTATTGTTGATATTATGATGAATCGTTTTCA
CAAACTTGATTTCCTGTGAACTCACCATGTACTAAGGAAAAAAACATGCATCACCATCTGAATATTTGAC
CGCTCCGGGGAGGGAAGAATATGAACCACGATTGAAAGACTTTGGGTTTGCCGATTCTAAAACACTTACT
GAACAGAAAAGAAGTGAATTATTAGAGAGTTTATGCAACGGAGATCATGAGCTTAGAAAGAACGTAGGCT
GGGCAACAACATCCATTTCTGCCTGCGATATTTCCAGTGCAATGCTAAAGCCACATAATATAGGCAATTA
CAACTTGAATGAGCAGGCTCATGATGTCACCATGGAACTGATAGATAAAGTCATCCAAAAAGGTGTCAAT
TTACGGCACGTCTACGTAGATACTGTCGGACCTCCAGCATCATACCAAAAGAAACTGCAACAAAGGTTTC
CCGCACTGCTGATCACCGTATCTAAAAAAGCAGATGCCATCTATCCATGTGTTTCAAGTGCTTCAGTTTG
CGCCAAGGTCACTAGAGACGTCTGTTTGAGAACCTCAAATGGGGAGGAGAACCTATTAGATTGTGGGTCT
GGATATCCCTCGGACCCAAATACTAAGAAATGGCTAGCCCAGTCTATACATCCATTGTTTGGCTGGAGTC
GTGATGTCAGGTTTTCGTGGCAGACGGCCAAAGATTGTCTTGAGAGACACAACTCAATCAAAGTTGTGTT
TGGCGAAGAGGAGCCTACCCCGGTTAATTTCGGTGATCTGGGGTTGAGCAAACAGAAGCCCGACTTTAAG
GATTTAGAAATCAGTACCAGTTGGTGGGGACATTAATTGGTGGAGGAGAGCCAATATTCTCAACTGTTCG
TAGGACCATAACCCCCCACTCGCACCAGAAATACTCATTGGCGCTGACAACTAGTTTGAGCCGCTTCAAT
TGCGGCAAGTCCCCAGTTTTGTTTGGTACTCCCCTCTCGCCTCGCGTGTTTTTGTTCCTCCGAATTGTGC
ATCACCCTGTCACATCCGTACACCATCGGAACACTCTGCTCCTCCTCCTTTCTCCTCTTAATTGAACGTA
TATCTAATTACCCTAATAACAAGTATCTTCAACCATGGACAAGAAGTACTCCATTGGGCTCGATATCGGC
ACAAACAGCGTCGGTTGGGCCGTCATTACGGACGAGTACAAGGTGCCGAGCAAAAAATTCAAAGTTCTGG
GCAATACCGATCGCCACAGCATAAAGAAGAACCTCATTGGCGCCCTCCTGTTCGACTCCGGGGAGACGGC
CGAAGCCACGCGGCTCAAAAGAACAGCACGGCGCAGATATACCCGCAGAAAGAATCGGATCTGCTACCTG
CAGGAGATCTTTAGTAATGAGATGGCTAAGGTGGATGACTCTTTCTTCCATAGGCTGGAGGAGTCCTTTT
TGGTGGAGGAGGATAAAAAGCACGAGCGCCACCCAATCTTTGGCAATATCGTGGACGAGGTGGCGTACCA
TGAAAAGTACCCAACCATATATCATCTGAGGAAGAAGCTTGTAGACAGTACTGATAAGGCTGACTTGCGG
TTGATCTATCTCGCGCTGGCGCATATGATCAAATTTCGGGGACACTTCCTCATCGAGGGGGACCTGAACC
CAGACAACAGCGATGTCGACAAACTCTTTATCCAACTGGTTCAGACTTACAATCAGCTTTTCGAAGAGAA
CCCGATCAACGCATCCGGAGTTGACGCCAAAGCAATCCTGAGCGCTAGGCTGTCCAAATCCCGGCGGCTC
GAAAACCTCATCGCACAGCTCCCTGGGGAGAAGAAGAACGGCCTGTTTGGTAATCTTATCGCCCTGTCAC
TCGGGCTGACCCCCAACTTTAAATCTAACTTCGACCTGGCCGAAGATGCCAAGCTTCAACTGAGCAAAGA
CACCTACGATGATGATCTCGACAATCTGCTGGCCCAGATCGGCGACCAGTACGCAGACCTTTTTTTGGCG
GCAAAGAACCTGTCAGACGCCATTCTGCTGAGTGATATTCTGCGAGTGAACACGGAGATCACCAAAGCTC
CGCTGAGCGCTAGTATGATCAAGCGCTATGATGAGCACCACCAAGACTTGACTTTGCTGAAGGCCCTTGT
CAGACAGCAACTGCCTGAGAAGTACAAGGAAATTTTCTTCGATCAGTCTAAAAATGGCTACGCCGGATAC
ATTGACGGCGGAGCAAGCCAGGAGGAATTTTACAAATTTATTAAGCCCATCTTGGAAAAAATGGACGGCA
CCGAGGAGCTGCTGGTAAAGCTTAACAGAGAAGATCTGTTGCGCAAACAGCGCACTTTCGACAATGGAAG
CATCCCCCACCAGATTCACCTGGGCGAACTGCACGCTATCCTCAGGCGGCAAGAGGATTTCTACCCCTTT
TTGAAAGATAACAGGGAAAAGATTGAGAAAATCCTCACATTTCGGATACCCTACTATGTAGGCCCCCTCG
CCCGGGGAAATTCCAGATTCGCGTGGATGACTCGCAAATCAGAAGAGACTATCACTCCCTGGAACTTCGA
GGAAGTCGTGGATAAGGGGGCCTCTGCCCAGTCCTTCATCGAAAGGATGACTAACTTTGATAAAAATCTG
CCTAACGAAAAGGTGCTTCCTAAACACTCTCTGCTGTACGAGTACTTCACAGTTTATAACGAGCTCACCA
AGGTCAAATACGTCACAGAAGGGATGAGAAAGCCAGCATTCCTGTCTGGAGAGCAGAAGAAAGCTATCGT
GGACCTCCTCTTCAAGACGAACCGGAAAGTTACCGTGAAACAGCTCAAAGAGGACTATTTCAAAAAGATT
GAATGTTTCGACTCTGTTGAAATCAGCGGAGTGGAGGATCGCTTCAACGCATCCCTGGGAACGTATCACG
ATCTCCTGAAAATCATTAAAGACAAGGACTTCCTGGACAATGAGGAGAACGAGGACATTCTTGAGGACAT
TGTCCTCACCCTTACGTTGTTTGAAGATAGGGAGATGATTGAAGAACGCTTGAAAACTTACGCTCATCTC
TTCGACGACAAAGTCATGAAACAGCTCAAGAGGCGCCGATATACAGGATGGGGGCGGCTGTCAAGAAAAC
TGATCAATGGGATCCGAGACAAGCAGAGTGGAAAGACAATCCTGGATTTTCTTAAGTCCGATGGATTTGC
CAACCGGAACTTCATGCAGTTGATCCATGATGACTCTCTCACCTTTAAGGAGGACATCCAGAAAGCACAA
GTTTCTGGCCAGGGGGACAGCCTTCACGAGCACATCGCTAATCTTGCAGGTAGCCCAGCTATCAAAAAGG
GAATACTGCAGACCGTTAAGGTCGTGGATGAACTCGTCAAAGTAATGGGAAGGCATAAGCCCGAGAATAT
CGTTATCGAGATGGCCCGAGAGAACCAAACTACCCAGAAGGGACAGAAGAACAGTAGGGAAAGGATGAAG
AGGATTGAAGAGGGTATAAAAGAACTGGGGTCCCAAATCCTTAAGGAACACCCAGTTGAAAACACCCAGC
TTCAGAATGAGAAGCTCTACCTGTACTACCTGCAGAACGGCAGGGACATGTACGTGGATCAGGAACTGGA
CATCAATCGGCTCTCCGACTACGACGTGGATCATATCGTGCCCCAGTCTTTTCTCAAAGATGATTCTATT
GATAATAAAGTGTTGACAAGATCCGATAAAAATAGAGGGAAGAGTGATAACGTCCCCTCAGAAGAAGTTG
TCAAGAAAATGAAAAATTATTGGCGGCAGCTGCTGAACGCCAAACTGATCACACAACGGAAGTTCGATAA
TCTGACTAAGGCTGAACGAGGTGGCCTGTCTGAGTTGGATAAAGCCGGCTTCATCAAAAGGCAGCTTGTT
GAGACACGCCAGATCACCAAGCACGTGGCCCAAATTCTCGATTCACGCATGAACACCAAGTACGATGAAA
ATGACAAACTGATTCGAGAGGTGAAAGTTATTACTCTGAAGTCTAAGCTCGTCTCAGATTTCAGAAAGGA
CTTTCAGTTTTATAAGGTGAGAGAGATCAACAATTACCACCATGCGCATGATGCCTACCTGAATGCAGTG
GTAGGCACTGCACTTATCAAAAAATATCCCAAGCTTGAATCTGAATTTGTTTACGGAGACTATAAAGTGT
ACGATGTTAGGAAAATGATCGCAAAGTCTGAGCAGGAAATAGGCAAGGCCACCGCTAAGTACTTCTTTTA
CAGCAATATTATGAATTTTTTCAAGACCGAGATTACACTGGCCAATGGAGAGATTCGGAAGCGACCACTT
ATCGAAACAAACGGAGAAACAGGAGAAATCGTGTGGGACAAGGGTAGGGATTTCGCGACAGTCCGGAAGG
TCCTGTCCATGCCGCAGGTGAACATCGTTAAAAAGACCGAAGTACAGACCGGAGGCTTCTCCAAGGAAAG
TATCCTCCCGAAAAGGAACAGCGACAAGCTGATCGCACGCAAAAAAGATTGGGACCCCAAGAAATACGGC
GGATTCGATTCTCCTACAGTCGCTTACAGTGTACTGGTTGTGGCCAAAGTGGAGAAAGGGAAGTCTAAAA
AACTCAAAAGCGTCAAGGAACTGCTGGGCATCACAATCATGGAGCGATCAAGCTTCGAAAAAAACCCCAT
CGACTTTCTCGAGGCGAAAGGATATAAAGAGGTCAAAAAAGACCTCATCATTAAGCTTCCCAAGTACTCT
CTCTTTGAGCTTGAAAACGGCCGGAAACGAATGCTCGCTAGTGCGGGCGAGCTGCAGAAAGGTAACGAGC
TGGCACTGCCCTCTAAATACGTTAATTTCTTGTATCTGGCCAGCCACTATGAAAAGCTCAAAGGGTCCCC
CGAAGATAATGAGCAGAAGCAGCTGTTCGTGGAACAACACAAACACTACCTTGATGAGATCATCGAGCAA
ATAAGCGAATTCTCCAAAAGAGTGATCCTCGCCGACGCTAACCTCGATAAGGTGCTTTCTGCTTACAATA
AGCACAGGGATAAGCCCATCAGGGAGCAGGCAGAAAACATTATCCACTTGTTTACTCTGACCAACTTGGG
CGCGCCTGCAGCCTTCAAGTACTTCGACACCACCATAGACAGAAAGCGGTACACCTCTACAAAGGAGGTC
CTGGACGCCACACTGATTCATCAGTCAATTACGGGGCTCTATGAAACAAGAATCGACCTCTCTCAGCTCG
GTGGAGACAGCAGGGCTGACCCCAAGAAGAAGAGGAAGGTGTGAGCTTCGTCCGACGGCGGCCCGACGGG
TCCGAGGCCTCGGAGATCCGTCCCCCTTTTCCTTTGTCGATATCATGTAATTAGTTATGTCACGCTTACA
TTCACGCCCTCCCCCCACATCCGCTCTAACCGAAAAGGAAGGAGTTAGACAACCTGAAGTCTAGGTCCCT
ATTTATTTTTTTATAGTTATGTTAGTATTAAGAACGTTATTTATATTTCAAATTTTTCTTTTTTTTCTGT
ACAGACGCGTGTACGCATGTAACATTATACTGAAAACCTTGCTTGAGAAGGTTTTGGGACGCTCGAAGGC
TTTAATTTGCAAGCTGGCGCTAATTCATGGACATGGAGGCCCAGAATACCCTCCTTGACAGTCTTGACGT
GCGCAGCTCAGGGGCATGATGTGACTGTCGCCCGTACATTTAGCCCATACATCCCCATGTATAATCATTT
GCATCCATACATTTTGATGGCCGCACGGCGCGAAGCAAAAATTACGGCTCCTCGCTGCAGACGTGCGAGC
AGGGAAACGCTCCCCTCACAGACGCGTTGAATTGTCCCCACGCCGCGCCCCTGTAGAGAAATATAAAAGG
TTAGGATTTGCCACTGAGGTTCTTCTTTCATATACTTCCTTTTAAAATCTTGCTAGGATACAGTTCTCAC
ATCACATCCGAACATAAACAACCATGGGTAAGGAAAAGACTCACGTTTCGAGGCCGCGATTAAATTCCAA
CATGGATGCTGATTTATATGGGTATAAATGGGCTCGCGATAATGTCGGGCAATCAGGTGCGACAATCTAT
CGATTGTATGGGAAGCCCGATGCGCCAGAGTTGTTTCTGAAACATGGCAAAGGTAGCGTTGCCAATGATG
TTACAGATGAGATGGTCAGACTAAACTGGCTGACGGAATTTATGCCTCTTCCGACCATCAAGCATTTTAT
CCGTACTCCTGATGATGCATGGTTACTCACCACTGCGATCCCCGGCAAAACAGCATTCCAGGTATTAGAA
GAATATCCTGATTCAGGTGAAAATATTGTTGATGCGCTGGCAGTGTTCCTGCGCCGGTTGCATTCGATTC
CTGTTTGTAATTGTCCTTTTAACAGCGATCGCGTATTTCGTCTCGCTCAGGCGCAATCACGAATGAATAA
CGGTTTGGTTGATGCGAGTGATTTTGATGACGAGCGTAATGGCTGGCCTGTTGAACAAGTCTGGAAAGAA
ATGCATAAGCTTTTGCCATTCTCACCGGATTCAGTCGTCACTCATGGTGATTTCTCACTTGATAACCTTA
TTTTTGACGAGGGGAAATTAATAGGTTGTATTGATGTTGGACGAGTCGGAATCGCAGACCGATACCAGGA
TCTTGCCATCCTATGGAACTGCCTCGGTGAGTTTTCTCCTTCATTACAGAAACGGCTTTTTCAAAAATAT
GGTATTGATAATCCTGATATGAATAAATTGCAGTTTCATTTGATGCTCGATGAGTTTTTCTAATCAGTAC
TGACAATAAAAAGATTCTTGTTTTCAAGAACTTGTCATTTGTATAGTTTTTTTATATTGTAGTTGTTCTA
TTTTAATCAAATGTTAGCGTGATTTATATTTTTTTTCGCCTCGACATCATCTGCCCAGATGCGAAGTTAA
GTGCGCAGAAAGTAATATCATGCGTCAATCGTATGTGAATGCTGGTCGCTATACTGGCTTCCTTTTCATC
ACGTGCTATAAAAATAATTATAATTTAAATTTTTTAATATAAATATATAAATTAAAAATAGAAAGTAAAA
AAAGAAATTAAAGAAAAAATAGTTTTTGTTTTCCGAAGATGTAAAAGACTCTAGGGGGATCGCCAACAAA
TACTACCTTTTATCTTGCTCTTCCTGCTCTCAGGTATTAATGCCGAATTGTTTCATCTTGTCTGTGTAGA
ACACCACACACGAAAATCCTGTGATTTTACATTTTACTTATCGTTAATCGAATGTATATCTATTTAATCT
GCTTTTCTTGTCTAATAAATATATATGTAAAGTACGCTTTTTGTTGAAATTTTTTAAACCTTTGTTTATT
TTTTTTTCTTCATTCCGTAACTCTTCTACCTTCTTTATTTACTTTCTAAAATCCAAATACAAAACATAAA
AATAAATAAACACAGAGTAAATTCCCAAATTATTCCATCATTAAAAGATACGAGGCGCGTGTAAGTTACA
GGCA
